>Addgene plasmid #239631 | pXYB155 | addgene full sequence | sequence record 477040 | Addgene NGS Result
TGGCACTGGCCGTCGTTTTACAACGTCGTGACTGGGAAAACCCTGGCGTTACCCAACTTAATCGCCTTGC
AGCACATCCCCCTTTCGCCAGCTGGCGTAATAGCGAAGAGGCCCGCACCGATCGCCCTTCCCAACAGTTG
CGCAGCCTGAATGGCGAATGCTAGAGCAGCTTGAGCTTGGATCAGATTGTCGTTTCCCGCCTTCAGTTTA
AACTATCAGTGTTTGACAGGATATATTGGCGGGTAAACCTAAGAGAAAAGAGCGTTTATTAGAATAATCG
GATATTTAAAAGGGCGTGAAAAGGTTTATCCGTTCGTCCATTTGTATGTGCATGCCAACCACAGGGTTCC
CCTCGGGATCAAAGTACTTTGATCCAACCCCTCCGCTGCTATAGTGCAGTCGGCTTCTGACGTTCAGTGC
AGCCGTCTTCTGAAAACGACATGTCGCACAAGTCCTAAGTTACGCGACAGGCTGCCGCCCTGCCCTTTTC
CTGGCGTTTTCTTGTCGCGTGTTTTAGTCGCATAAAGTAGAATACTTGCGACTAGAACCGGAGACATTAC
GCCATGAACAAGAGCGCCGCCGCTGGCCTGCTGGGCTATGCCCGCGTCAGCACCGACGACCAGGACTTGA
CCAACCAACGGGCCGAACTGCACGCGGCCGGCTGCACCAAGCTGTTTTCCGAGAAGATCACCGGCACCAG
GCGCGACCGCCCGGAGCTGGCCAGGATGCTTGACCACCTACGCCCTGGCGACGTTGTGACAGTGACCAGG
CTAGACCGCCTGGCCCGCAGCACCCGCGACCTACTGGACATTGCCGAGCGCATCCAGGAGGCCGGCGCGG
GCCTGCGTAGCCTGGCAGAGCCGTGGGCCGACACCACCACGCCGGCCGGCCGCATGGTGTTGACCGTGTT
CGCCGGCATTGCCGAGTTCGAGCGTTCCCTAATCATCGACCGCACCCGGAGCGGGCGCGAGGCCGCCAAG
GCCCGAGGCGTGAAGTTTGGCCCCCGCCCTACCCTCACCCCGGCACAGATCGCGCACGCCCGCGAGCTGA
TCGACCAGGAAGGCCGCACCGTGAAAGAGGCGGCTGCACTGCTTGGCGTGCATCGCTCGACCCTGTACCG
CGCACTTGAGCGCAGCGAGGAAGTGACGCCCACCGAGGCCAGGCGGCGCGGTGCCTTCCGTGAGGACGCA
TTGACCGAGGCCGACGCCCTGGCGGCCGCCGAGAATGAACGCCAAGAGGAACAAGCATGAAACCGCACCA
GGACGGCCAGGACGAACCGTTTTTCATTACCGAAGAGATCGAGGCGGAGATGATCGCGGCCGGGTACGTG
TTCGAGCCGCCCGCGCACGGCTCAACCGTGCGGCTGCATGAAATCCTGGCCGGTTTGTCTGATGCCAAGC
TGGCGGCCTGGCCGGCCAGCTTGGCCGCTGAAGAAACCGAGCGCCGCCGTCTAAAAAGGTGATGTGTATT
TGAGTAAAACAGCTTGCGTCATGCGGTCGCTGCGTATATGATGCGATGAGTAAATAAACAAATACGCAAG
GGGAACGCATGAAGGTTATCGCTGTACTTAACCAGAAAGGCGGGTCAGGCAAGACGACCATCGCAACCCA
TCTAGCCCGCGCCCTGCAACTCGCCGGGGCCGATGTTCTGTTAGTCGATTCCGATCCCCAGGGCAGTGCC
CGCGATTGGGCGGCCGTGCGGGAAGATCAACCGCTAACCGTTGTCGGCATCGACCGCCCGACGATTGACC
GCGACGTGAAGGCCATCGGCCGGCGCGACTTCGTAGTGATCGACGGAGCGCCCCAGGCGGCGGACTTGGC
TGTGTCCGCGATCAAGGCAGCCGACTTCGTGCTGATTCCGGTGCAGCCAAGCCCTTACGACATATGGGCC
ACCGCCGACCTGGTGGAGCTGGTTAAGCAGCGCATTGAGGTCACGGATGGAAGGCTACAAGCGGCCTTTG
TCGTGTCGCGGGCGATCAAAGGCACGCGCATCGGCGGTGAGGTTGCCGAGGCGCTGGCCGGGTACGAGCT
GCCCATTCTTGAGTCCCGTATCACGCAGCGCGTGAGCTACCCAGGCACTGCCGCCGCCGGCACAACCGTT
CTTGAATCAGAACCCGAGGGCGACGCTGCCCGCGAGGTCCAGGCGCTGGCCGCTGAAATTAAATCAAAAC
TCATTTGAGTTAATGAGGTAAAGAGAAAATGAGCAAAAGCACAAACACGCTAAGTGCCGGCCGTCCGAGC
GCACGCAGCAGCAAGGCTGCAACGTTGGCCAGCCTGGCAGACACGCCAGCCATGAAGCGGGTCAACTTTC
AGTTGCCGGCGGAGGATCACACCAAGCTGAAGATGTACGCGGTACGCCAAGGCAAGACCATTACCGAGCT
GCTATCTGAATACATCGCGCAGCTACCAGAGTAAATGAGCAAATGAATAAATGAGTAGATGAATTTTAGC
GGCTAAAGGAGGCGGCATGGAAAATCAAGAACAACCAGGCACCGACGCCGTGGAATGCCCCATGTGTGGA
GGAACGGGCGGTTGGCCAGGCGTAAGCGGCTGGGTTGCCTGCCGGCCCTGCAATGGCACTGGAACCCCCA
AGCCCGAGGAATCGGCGTGAGCGGTCGCAAACCATCCGGCCCGGTACAAATCGGCGCGGCGCTGGGTGAT
GACCTGGTGGAGAAGTTGAAGGCCGCGCAGGCCGCCCAGCGGCAACGCATCGAGGCAGAAGCACGCCCCG
GTGAATCGTGGCAAGCGGCCGCTGATCGAATCCGCAAAGAATCCCGGCAACCGCCGGCAGCCGGTGCGCC
GTCGATTAGGAAGCCGCCCAAGGGCGACGAGCAACCAGATTTTTTCGTTCCGATGCTCTATGACGTGGGC
ACCCGCGATAGTCGCAGCATCATGGACGTGGCCGTTTTCCGTCTGTCGAAGCGTGACCGACGAGCTGGCG
AGGTGATCCGCTACGAGCTTCCAGACGGGCACGTAGAGGTTTCCGCAGGGCCGGCCGGCATGGCCAGTGT
GTGGGATTACGACCTGGTACTGATGGCGGTTTCCCATCTAACCGAATCCATGAACCGATACCGGGAAGGG
AAGGGAGACAAGCCCGGCCGCGTGTTCCGTCCACACGTTGCGGACGTACTCAAGTTCTGCCGGCGAGCCG
ATGGCGGAAAGCAGAAAGACGACCTGGTAGAAACCTGCATTCGGTTAAACACCACGCACGTTGCCATGCA
GCGTACGAAGAAGGCCAAGAACGGCCGCCTGGTGACGGTATCCGAGGGTGAAGCCTTGATTAGCCGCTAC
AAGATCGTAAAGAGCGAAACCGGGCGGCCGGAGTACATCGAGATCGAGCTAGCTGATTGGATGTACCGCG
AGATCACAGAAGGCAAGAACCCGGACGTGCTGACGGTTCACCCCGATTACTTTTTGATCGATCCCGGCAT
CGGCCGTTTTCTCTACCGCCTGGCACGCCGCGCCGCAGGCAAGGCAGAAGCCAGATGGTTGTTCAAGACG
ATCTACGAACGCAGTGGCAGCGCCGGAGAGTTCAAGAAGTTCTGTTTCACCGTGCGCAAGCTGATCGGGT
CAAATGACCTGCCGGAGTACGATTTGAAGGAGGAGGCGGGGCAGGCTGGCCCGATCCTAGTCATGCGCTA
CCGCAACCTGATCGAGGGCGAAGCATCCGCCGGTTCCTAATGTACGGAGCAGATGCTAGGGCAAATTGCC
CTAGCAGGGGAAAAAGGTCGAAAAGGCCTCTTTCCTGTGGATAGCACGTACATTGGGAACCCAAAGCCGT
ACATTGGGAACCGGAACCCGTACATTGGGAACCCAAAGCCGTACATTGGGAACCGGTCACACATGTAAGT
GACTGATATAAAAGAGAAAAAAGGCGATTTTTCCGCCTAAAACTCTTTAAAACTTATTAAAACTCTTAAA
ACCCGCCTGGCCTGTGCATAACTGTCTGGCCAGCGCACAGCCCAAGAGCTGCAAAAAGCGCCTACCCTTC
GGTCGCTGCGCTCCCTACGCCCCGCCGCTTCGCGTCGGCCTATCGCGGCCGCTGGCCGCTCAAAAATGGC
TGGCCTACGGCCAGGCAATCTACCAGGGCGCGGACAAGCCGCGCCGTCGCCACTCGACCGCCGGCGCCCA
CATCAAGGCACCCTGCCTCGCGCGTTTCGGTGATGACGGTGAAAACCTCTGACACATGCAGCTCCCGGAA
ACGGTCACAGCTTGTCTGTAAGCGGATGCCGGGAGCAGACAAGCCCGTCAGGGCGCGTCAGCGGGTGTTG
GCGGGTGTCGGGGCGCAGCCATGACCCAGTCACGTAGCGATAGCGGAGTGTATACTGGCTTAACTATGCG
GCATCAGAGCAGATTGTACTGAGAGTGCACCATATGCGGTGTGAAATACCGCACAGATGCGTAAGGAGAA
AATACCGCATCAGGCCCTCTTCCGCTTCCTCGCTCACTGACTCGCTGCGCTCGGTCGTTCGGCTGCGGCG
AGCGGTATCAGCTCACTCAAAGGCGGTAATACGGTTATCCACAGAATCAGGGGATAACGCAGGAAAGAAC
ATGTGAGCAAAAGGCCAGCAAAAGGCCAGGAACCGTAAAAAGGCCGCGTTGCTGGCGTTTTTCCATAGGC
TCCGCCCCCCTGACGAGCATCACAAAAATCGACGCTCAAGTCAGAGGTGGCGAAACCCGACAGGACTATA
AAGATACCAGGCGTTTCCCCCTGGAAGCTCCCTCGTGCGCTCTCCTGTTCCGACCCTGCCGCTTACCGGA
TACCTGTCCGCCTTTCTCCCTTCGGGAAGCGTGGCGCTTTCTCATAGCTCACGCTGTAGGTATCTCAGTT
CGGTGTAGGTCGTTCGCTCCAAGCTGGGCTGTGTGCACGAACCCCCCGTTCAGCCCGACCGCTGCGCCTT
ATCCGGTAACTATCGTCTTGAGTCCAACCCGGTAAGACACGACTTATCGCCACTGGCAGCAGCCACTGGT
AACAGGATTAGCAGAGCGAGGTATGTAGGCGGTGCTACAGAGTTCTTGAAGTGGTGGCCTAACTACGGCT
ACACTAGAAGGACAGTATTTGGTATCTGCGCTCTGCTGAAGCCAGTTACCTTCGGAAAAAGAGTTGGTAG
CTCTTGATCCGGCAAACAAACCACCGCTGGTAGCGGTGGTTTTTTTGTTTGCAAGCAGCAGATTACGCGC
AGAAAAAAAGGATCTCAAGAAGATCCTTTGATCTTTTCTACGGGGTCTGACGCTCAGTGGAACGAAAACT
CACGTTAAGGGATTTTGGTCATGCATTCTAGGTACTAAAACAATTCATCCAGTAAAATATAATATTTTAT
TTTCTCCCAATCAGGCTTGATCCCCAGTAAGTCAAAAAATAGCTCGACATACTGTTCTTCCCCGATATCC
TCCCTGATCGACCGGACGCAGAAGGCAATGTCATACCACTTGTCCGCCCTGCCGCTTCTCCCAAGATCAA
TAAAGCCACTTACTTTGCCATCTTTCACAAAGATGTTGCTGTCTCCCAGGTCGCCGTGGGAAAAGACAAG
TTCCTCTTCGGGCTTTTCCGTCTTTAAAAAATCATACAGCTCGCGCGGATCTTTAAATGGAGTGTCTTCT
TCCCAGTTTTCGCAATCCACATCGGCCAGATCGTTATTCAGTAAGTAATCCAATTCGGCTAAGCGGCTGT
CTAAGCTATTCGTATAGGGACAATCCGATATGTCGATGGAGTGAAAGAGCCTGATGCACTCCGCATACAG
CTCGATAATCTTTTCAGGGCTTTGTTCATCTTCATACTCTTCCGAGCAAAGGACGCCATCGGCCTCACTC
ATGAGCAGATTGCTCCAGCCATCATGCCGTTCAAAGTGCAGGACCTTTGGAACAGGCAGCTTTCCTTCCA
GCCATAGCATCATGTCCTTTTCCCGTTCCACATCATAGGTGGTCCCTTTATACCGGCTGTCCGTCATTTT
TAAATATAGGTTTTCATTTTCTCCCACCAGCTTATATACCTTAGCAGGAGACATTCCTTCCGTATCTTTT
ACGCAGCGGTATTTTTCGATCAGTTTTTTCAATTCCGGTGATATTCTCATTTTAGCCATTTATTATTTCC
TTCCTCTTTTCTACAGTATTTAAAGATACCCCAAGAAGCTAATTATAACAAGACGAACTCCAATTCACTG
TTCCTTGCATTCTAAAACCTTAAATACCAGAAAACAGCTTTTTCAAAGTTGTTTTCAAAGTTGGCGTATA
ACATAGTATCGACGGAGCCGATTTTGAAACCGCGGTGATCACAGGCAGCAACGCTCTGTCATCGTTACAA
TCAACATGCTACCCTCCGCGAGATCATCCGTGTTTCAAACCCGGCAGCTTAGTTGCCGTTCTTCCGAATA
GCATCGGTAACATGAGCAAAGTCTGCCGCCTTACAACGGCTCTCCCGCTGACGCCGTCCCGGACTGATGG
GCTGCCTGTATCGAGTGGTGATTTTGTGCCGAGCTGCCGGTCGGGGAGCTGTTGGCTGGCTGGTGGCAGG
ATATATTGTGGTGTAAACAAATTGACGCTTAGACAACTTAATAACACATTGCGGACGTTTTTAATGTACT
GAATTAACGCCGAATTAATTCGGGGGATCTGGATTTTAGTACTGGATTTTGGTTTTAGGAATTAGAAATT
TTATTGATAGAAGTATTTTACAAATACAAATACATACTAAGGGTTTCTTATATGCTCAACACATGAGCGA
AACCCTATAGGAACCCTAATTCCCTTATCTGGGAACTACTCACACATTATTATGGAGAAACTCGAGCTTG
TCGATCGACTCTAGCTAGAGGATCGATCCGAACCCCAGAGTCCCGCTCAGAAGAACTCGTCAAGAAGGCG
ATAGAAGGCGATGCGCTGCGAATCGGGAGCGGCGATACCGTAAAGCACGAGGAAGCGGTCAGCCCATTCG
CCGCCAAGTTCTTCAGCAATATCACGGGTAGCCAACGCTATGTCCTGATAGCGGTCCGCCACACCCAGCC
GGCCACAGTCGATGAATCCAGAAAAGCGGCCATTTTCCACCATGATATTCGGCAAGCAGGCATCGCCATG
TGTCACGACGAGATCCTCGCCGTCGGGCATGCGCGCCTTGAGCCTGGCGAACAGTTCGGCTGGCGCGAGC
CCCTGATGTTCTTCGTCCAGATCATCCTGATCGACAAGACCGGCTTCCATCCGAGTACGTGCTCGCTCGA
TGCGATGTTTCGCTTGGTGGTCGAATGGGCAGGTAGCCGGATCAAGCGTATGCAGCCGCCGCATTGCATC
AGCCATGATGGATACTTTCTCGGCAGGAGCAAGGTGAGATGACAGGAGATCCTGCCCCGGCACTTCGCCC
AATAGCAGCCAGTCCCTTCCCGCTTCAGTGACAACGTCGAGCACAGCTGCGCAAGGAACGCCCGTCGTGG
CCAGCCACGATAGCCGCGCTGCCTCGTCCTGGAGTTCATTCAGGGCACCGGACAGGTCGGTCTTGACAAA
AAGAACCGGGCGCCCCTGCGCTGACAGCCGAAACACGGCGGCATCAGAGCAGCCGATTGTCTGTTGTGCC
CAGTCATAGCCGAATAGCCTCTCCACCCAAGCGGCCGGAGAACCTGCGTGCAATCCATCTTGTTCAATCC
CCATGGTCGATCGACAGATCTGCGAAAGCTCGAGAGAGATAGATTTGTAGAGAGAGACTGGTGATTTCAG
CGTGTCCTCTCCAAATGAAATGAACTTCCTTATATAGAGGAAGGGTCTTGCGAAGGATAGTGGGATTGTG
CGTCATCCCTTACGTCAGTGGAGATATCACATCAATCCACTTGCTTTGAAGACGTGGTTGGAACGTCTTC
TTTTTCCACGATGCTCCTCGTGGGTGGGGGTCCATCTTTGGGACCACTGTCGGCAGAGGCATCTTGAACG
ATAGCCTTTCCTTTATCGCAATGATGGCATTTGTAGGTGCCACCTTCCTTTTCTACTGTCCTTTTGATGA
AGTGACAGATAGCTGGGCAATGGAATCCGAGGAGGTTTCCCGATATTACCCTTTGTTGAAAAGTCTCAAT
AGCCCTTTGGTCTTCTGAGACTGTATCTTTGATATTCTTGGAGTAGACGAGAGTGTCGTGCTCCACCATG
TTCACATCAATCCACTTGCTTTGAAGACGTGGTTGGAACGTCTTCTTTTTCCACGATGCTCCTCGTGGGT
GGGGGTCCATCTTTGGGACCACTGTCGGCAGAGGCATCTTGAACGATAGCCTTTCCTTTATCGCAATGAT
GGCATTTGTAGGTGCCACCTTCCTTTTCTACTGTCCTTTTGATGAAGTGACAGATAGCTGGGCAATGGAA
TCCGAGGAGGTTTCCCGATATTACCCTTTGTTGAAAAGTCTCAATAGCCCTTTGGTCTTCTGAGACTGTA
TCTTTGATATTCTTGGAGTAGACGAGAGTGTCGTGCTCCACCATGTTGGCAAGCTGCTCTAGCCAATACG
CAAACCGCCTCTCCCCGCGCGTTGGCCGATTCATTAATGCAGCTGGCACGACAGGTTTCCCGACTGGAAA
GCGGGCAGTGAGCGCAACGCAATTAATGTGAGTTAGCTCACTCATTAGGCACCCCAGGCTTTACACTTTA
TGCTTCCGGCTCGTATGTTGTGTGGAATTGTGAGCGGATAACAATTTCACACAGGAAACAGCTATGACAT
GATTACGAATTCGAGCTCGGTACCCGGGGATCGGCTGAGACTTTTCAACAAAGGGTAATATCCGGAAACC
TCCTCGGATTCCATTGCCCAGCTATCTGTCACTTTATTGTGAAGATAGTGGAAAAGGAAGGTGGCTCCTA
CAAATGCCATCATTGCGATAAAGGAAAGGCCATCGTTGAAGATGCCTCTGCCGACAGTGGTCCCAAAGAT
GGACCCCCACCCACGAGGAGCATCGTGGAAAAAGAAGACGTTCCAACCACGTCTTCAAAGCAAGTGGATT
GATGTGATATCTCCACTGACGTAAGGGATGACGCACAATCCCACTATCCTTCGCAAGACCCTTCCTCTAT
ATAAGGAAGTTCATTTCATTTGGAGAGAACACGGGGGACTCAAACATTACTCATTCACAAAACCATCTTA
AAGCAACTACACAAGTCTTGAAATTTTCTCATATTTTCTATTTACTATATAAACTTTTAATCAAATCAAG
ATTAAAGTTAATTAAATGAGCAAAGGAGAAGAACTTTTCACTGGAGTTGTCCCAATTCTTGTTGAATTAG
ATGGTGATGTTAATGGGCACAAATTTTCTGTCCGTGGAGAGGGTGAAGGTGATGCTACAAACGGAAAACT
CACCCTTAAATTTATTTGCACTACTGGAAAACTACCTGTTCCGTGGCCAACACTTGTCACTACTCTGACC
TAAATAGCAAGGATCAAAACTGATTCCACCCAAGAATCGTCCATCAAGTCAGCAGGACCGCCCGACTTGT
CAAATGATTCATCGTACATATCTCCCATATATGAAGATGAAGATGAAATATTTGGTGTGTCAAATAAAAA
GCTTGTGTGCTTAAGTTTGTGTTTTTTTCTTGGCTTGTTGTGTTATGAATTTGTGGCTTTTTCTAATATT
AAATGAATGTAAGATCTCATTATAATGAATAAACAAATGTTTCTATAATCCATTGTGAATGTTTTGTTGG
ATCTCTTCTGCAGCATATAACTACTGTATGTGCTATGGTATGGACTATGGAATATGATTAAAGATAAGAT
GGGCTCATAGAGTAAAACGAGGCGAGGGACCTATAAACCTCCCTTCATCATGCTATTTCATGATCTATTT
TATAAAATAAAGATGTAGAAAAAAGTAAGCGTAATAACCGCAAAACAAATGATTTAAAACATGGCACATA
ATGAGGAGATTAAGTTCGGTTTACGTTTATTTTAGTACTAATTGTAACGTGAGACTACGTATCGGGAATC
GCCTAATTAAAGCATTAATGCGAACCTGATTAGATTCACCGACCCTCCTATCGTGTCGACCTTTCTGTTT
CTTAGAATTTTTTGGTAGTCTATGTACTAATAATGTCAGCTTCGTATTTATTTCATAAGCAATTTGCATT
TGCAATTTGTTTTTTACTTTTATTTTTATTGTATTGTGGAATGTGGACTCGTACCAACATGAAGTTATAT
ACCACCAAAAAAATTACAGTTAGTCAAAAGATTCACGAGTGAGAGCTACTTATGATTGTCTTTTACGTAT
ATGTCTAATTGTCTATTTGCTCAATAATCTTTGTACTTTCTTTTGTCGTTGATAAAATCACAAAGTTCCA
AAAGTAATCGAATGATTTGCTTTTAAGAAAAGAAGAGCTCAATAATTCAACATATATCTGTACACAGACG
GACTGAGACTTTTCAACAAAGGGTAATATCCGGAAACCTCCTCGGATTCCATTGCCCAGCTATCTGTCAC
TTTATTGTGAAGATAGTGGAAAAGGAAGGTGGCTCCTACAAATGCCATCATTGCGATAAAGGAAAGGCCA
TCGTTGAAGATGCCTCTGCCGACAGTGGTCCCAAAGATGGACCCCCACCCACGAGGAGCATCGTGGAAAA
AGAAGACGTTCCAACCACGTCTTCAAAGCAAGTGGATTGATGTGATATCTCCACTGACGTAAGGGATGAC
GCACAATCCCACTATCCTTCGCAAGACCCTTCCTCTATATAAGGAAGTTCATTTCATTTGGAGAGAACAG
TGCCGCTAGTAACCCAGTGATCTCATCTCTACCAGACTGTAGTGCAAATTTTATGCTGTGTAACTTCTTC
AACAGATCTTTTGATCCTAGTTACCTTTGGGTCAAAAAGTTATCAGGCATGCACCTGGTAGCTAGTCTTT
AAACCAATAGATTGCATCGGTTTAAAAGGCAAGACCGTCAAATTGCGGGAAAGGGGTCAACAGCCGTTCA
GTACCAAGTCTCAGGGGAAACTTTGAGATGGCCTTGCAAAGGGTATGGTAATAAGCTGACGGACATGGTC
CTAACCACGCAGCCAAGTCCTAAGTCAACAGATCTTCTGTTGATATGGATGCAGTTCACAGACTAAATGT
CGGTCGGGGAAGATGTATTCTTCTCATAAGATATAGTCGGACCTCTCCTTAATGGGAGCTAGCGGATGAA
GTGATGCAACACTGGAGCCGCTGGGAACTAATTTGTATGCGAAAGTATATTGATTAGTTTTGGAGTACTC
GATGGTGTTCAATGCTTTTCCCGTTATCCGGATCACATGAAACGGCATGACTTTTTCAAGAGTGCCATGC
CCGAAGGTTATGTACAGGAACGCACTATATCTTTCAAAGATGACGGGACCTACAAGACGCGTGCTGAAGT
CAAGTTTGAAGGTGATACCCTTGTTAATCGTATCGAGTTAAAGGGTATTGATTTTAAAGAAGATGGAAAC
ATTCTTGGACACAAACTCGAGTACAACTTTAACTCACACAATGTATACATCACGGCAGACAAACAAAAGA
ATGGAATCAAAGCTAACTTCAAAATTCGCCACAACGTTGAAGATGGTTCCGTTCAACTAGCAGACCATTA
TCAACAAAATACTCCAATTGGCGATGGCCCTGTCCTTTTACCAGACAACCATTACCTGTCGACACAATCT
GTCCTTTCGAAAGATCCCAACGAAAAGCGTGACCACATGGTCCTTCTTGAGTTTGTAACTGCTGCTGGGA
TTACACATGGCATGGATGAGCTCTACAAATAAATATGAAGATGAAGATGAAATATTTGGTGTGTCAAATA
AAAAGCTTGTGTGCTTAAGTTTGTGTTTTTTTCTTGGCTTGTTGTGTTATGAATTTGTGGCTTTTTCTAA
TATTAAATGAATGTAAGATCTCATTATAATGAATAAACAAATGTTTCTATAATCCATTGTGAATGTTTTG
TTGGATCTCTTCTGCAGCATATAACTACTGTATGTGCTATGGTATGGACTATGGAATATGATTAAAGATA
AGATGGGCTCATAGAGTAAAACGAGGCGAGGGACCTATAAACCTCCCTTCATCATGCTATTTCATGATCT
ATTTTATAAAATAAAGATGTAGAAAAAAGTAAGCGTAATAACCGCAAAACAAATGATTTAAAACATGGCA
CATAATGAGGAGATTAAGTTCGGTTTACGTTTATTTTAGTACTAATTGTAACGTGAGACTACGTATCGGG
AATCGCCTAATTAAAGCATTAATGCGAACCTGATTAGATTCACCGACCCTCCTATCGTGTCGACCTTTCT
GTTTCTTAGAATTTTTTGGTAGTCTATGTACTAATAATGTCAGCTTCGTATTTATTTCATAAGCAATTTG
CATTTGCAATTTGTTTTTTACTTTTATTTTTATTGTATTGTGGAATGTGGACTCGTACCAACATGAAGTT
ATATACCACCAAAAAAATTACAGTTAGTCAAAAGATTCACGAGTGAGAGCTACTTATGATTGTCTTTTAC
GTATATGTCTAATTGTCTATTTGCTCAATAATCTTTGTACTTTCTTTTGTCGTTGATAAAATCACAAAGT
TCCAAAAGTAATCGAATGATTTGCTTTTAAGAAAAGAAGAGCTCAATAATTCAACATATATCTGTACACA
CTATGGAGGCTCCCGGCGAGCTTTGGGTACGTCACGTGGCTCGAGCGCGTAGTCCTCGGTAATATCGCAG
AACAAAAGTACCTGATATCGAGTGTACTTCAAGTCACACCGGCGAGTG
Features (pLannotate 1.2.2; 27 found; start..end, strand, type, name):
      4..158     +  CDS            lacZα (fragment): LacZα fragment of β-galactosidase; lacZ fragment
    224..248     +  misc_feature   RB T-DNA repeat: right border repeat from nopaline C58 T-DNA
    588..989     +  CDS            Y4CG_SINFN (fragment): Protein inferred from homology: Swiss-Prot protein existence level 3. From Sinorhizobium fredii (strain NBRC 101917 / NGR234).
   1549..2178    +  CDS            pVS1 StaA: stability protein from the Pseudomonas plasmid pVS1 (Heeb et al., 2000)
   2607..3680    +  CDS            pVS1 RepA: replication protein from the Pseudomonas plasmid pVS1 (Heeb et al., 2000)
   3746..3940    +  rep_origin     pVS1 oriV: origin of replication for the Pseudomonas plasmid pVS1 (Heeb et al., 2000)
   4143..4182    +  CDS            rop (fragment): Rop protein, which maintains plasmids at low copy number; rop
   4284..4424    +  misc_feature   bom: basis of mobility region from pBR322
   4610..5198    -  rep_origin     ori: high-copy-number ColE1/pMB1/pBR322/pUC origin of replication
   5285..6079    -  CDS            KanR: aminoglycoside phosphotransferase; aphA-3; confers resistance to kanamycin
   6504..6528    +  misc_feature   LB T-DNA repeat: left border repeat from nopaline C58 T-DNA
   6606..6780    -  polyA_signal   CaMV poly(A) signal: cauliflower mosaic virus polyadenylation signal
   6837..7629    -  CDS            NeoR/KanR (fragment): aminoglycoside phosphotransferase from Tn5; aph(3')-II (or nptII); confers resistance to neomycin, kanamycin, and G418 (Geneticin®)
   7697..8373    -  promoter       CaMV 35S promoter (enhanced): cauliflower mosaic virus 35S promoter with a duplicated enhancer region
   8463..8551    +  CDS            lacI (fragment): lac repressor; lacI; The lac repressor binds to the lac operator to inhibit transcription in E. coli. This inhibition can be relieved by adding lactose or isopropyl-β-D-thiogalactopyranoside (IPTG).
   8564..8585    +  protein_bind   CAP binding site: CAP binding activates transcription in the presence of cAMP. E. coli catabolite activator protein
   8600..8630    +  promoter       lac promoter: promoter for the E. coli lac operon
   8634..8656    +  protein_bind   lac operator (fragment): The lac repressor binds to the lac operator to inhibit transcription in E. coli. This inhibition can be relieved by adding lactose or isopropyl-β-D-thiogalactopyranoside (IPTG). lac repressor encoded by lacI
   8687..8712    +  misc_feature   MCS (fragment): pUC18/19 multiple cloning site
   8716..9057    +  promoter       CaMV 35S promoter: strong constitutive promoter from cauliflower mosaic virus
   9186..9440    +  CDS            GFPmut2 (fragment): GFPmut2 is a basic (constitutively fluorescent) green fluorescent protein published in 1996, derived from Aequorea victoria. It is reported to be a very rapidly-maturing weak dimer.
   9480..9728    +  terminator     HSP terminator: efficient transcription terminator from the Arabidopsis thaliana heat shock protein 18.2 gene (Nagaya et al., 2010)
  10364..10705   +  promoter       CaMV 35S promoter: strong constitutive promoter from cauliflower mosaic virus
  10693..10791   -  CDS            CP (fragment): CAPSD_TRVPP - Experimental evidence at protein level: Swiss-Prot protein existence level 1. Capsid protein self-assembles to form rod-shaped virions about 22 nm in diameter with a central canal enclosing the viral genomic RNA. From Tobacco rattle virus (isolate PpK20) (TRV).
  10813..11119   +  ncRNA          Intron gpI: Accession: RF00028 - Group I catalytic intron
  11202..11719   +  CDS            superfolder GFP (fragment): GFP variant that folds robustly even when fused to poorly folded proteins (Pédelacq et al., 2006)
  11724..11972   +  terminator     HSP terminator: efficient transcription terminator from the Arabidopsis thaliana heat shock protein 18.2 gene (Nagaya et al., 2010)
