[The description below was written by a language model from this plasmid's Addgene catalogue record and pLannotate feature annotations shown in this document.]
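Description:
pXYB155 is a pCAMBIA-based binary T-DNA vector for plant expression, built as part of the "Plant RNA Vision" split-ribozyme system for imaging RNA in living plants. The backbone carries the pVS1 origin with its RepA and StaA functions for replication and stable maintenance in Agrobacterium, a high-copy ColE1/pBR322-type origin with the bom region for propagation in E. coli, and a bacterial kanamycin resistance gene (aphA-3). Nopaline-type left and right border repeats define the T-DNA. Next to the left border sits a plant selection cassette in which an enhanced CaMV 35S promoter drives nptII (annotated as a fragment), ending in the CaMV poly(A) signal. Remnants of the lacZα/lac promoter cloning region are also present.

The payload consists of two transcription units, each driven by a CaMV 35S promoter and terminated by the Arabidopsis HSP18.2 terminator. The first encodes an N-terminal portion of sfGFP followed by P1 loop and stem elements and a guide RNA (gRNA13). The second carries another guide (gRNA14), stem and P1 loop elements, an internal guide sequence, a group I catalytic intron and a further portion of sfGFP, which the feature table places downstream of the ribozyme. The insert names label both GFP pieces "sfGFPn_Y66", so the record's naming of the second fragment is ambiguous. The guides are 82 bp sequences targeting Tobacco rattle virus, and an antisense match to the TRV capsid protein gene is annotated at the position of gRNA14. The apparent design is that the two guides pair with adjacent sites on the same target RNA. This would bring the two halves together so that ribozyme-mediated trans-splicing joins the GFP fragments, giving fluorescence that reports the presence of TRV RNA in plant cells.
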