Addgene plasmid #239631: pXYB155
Purpose: Plant RNA Vision constructs with with 82 bp gRNAs targeting Tobacco rattle virus (TRV)
Depositing lab: Xiaohan Yang. Depositing organization: Oak Ridge National Laboratory. Publication: A split ribozyme system for in vivo plant RNA imaging and genetic engineering. Liu Y, Rajput R, Islam MT, Valle ID, Yao T, Agrawal R, Boone BA, Eckert CA, Abraham PE, Chen JG, Tuskan GA, Yang X. Plant Biotechnol J. 2025 May;23(5):1640-1649. doi: 10.1111/pbi.14612. Epub 2025 Feb 7. PubMed 39919021.
Backbone
  Vector backbone: pCAMBIA
  Vector type: Plant Expression, Synthetic Biology
Growth in bacteria
  Bacterial resistance: Kanamycin, 50 μg/mL
  Growth temperature: 37°C
  Growth strain: DH5alpha
  Copy number: High Copy
Gene/Insert 1
  Gene/Insert name: sfGFPn_Y66-P1_loop_01-stem01-gRNA13
Gene/Insert 2
  Gene/Insert name: gRNA14-stem_02-P1_loop_03-internal guide sequence-Ribozyme-sfGFPn_Y66
Terms and licenses: Academic/Nonprofit Terms; Industry Terms: Not Available to Industry
How to cite: pXYB155 was a gift from Xiaohan Yang (Addgene plasmid # 239631 ; http://n2t.net/addgene:239631 ; RRID:Addgene_239631)
